>Addgene plasmid #244784 | CL20_mEGFP_Vidr_017 | addgene full sequence | sequence record 494366 | Addgene NGS Result
TTGAGATCCTTTTTTTCTGCGCGTAATCTGCTGCTTGCAAACAAAAAAACCACCGCTACCAGCGGTGGTT
TGTTTGCCGGATCAAGAGCTACCAACTCTTTTTCCGAAGGTAACTGGCTTCAGCAGAGCGCAGATACCAA
ATACTGTTCTTCTAGTGTAGCCGTAGTTAGGCCACCACTTCAAGAACTCTGTAGCACCGCCTACATACCT
CGCTCTGCTAATCCTGTTACCAGTGGCTGCTGCCAGTGGCGATAAGTCGTGTCTTACCGGGTTGGACTCA
AGACGATAGTTACCGGATAAGGCGCAGCGGTCGGGCTGAACGGGGGGTTCGTGCACACAGCCCAGCTTGG
AGCGAACGACCTACACCGAACTGAGATACCTACAGCGTGAGCTATGAGAAAGCGCCACGCTTCCCGAAGG
GAGAAAGGCGGACAGGTATCCGGTAAGCGGCAGGGTCGGAACAGGAGAGCGCACGAGGGAGCTTCCAGGG
GGAAACGCCTGGTATCTTTATAGTCCTGTCGGGTTTCGCCACCTCTGACTTGAGCGTCGATTTTTGTGAT
GCTCGTCAGGGGGGCGGAGCCTATGGAAAAACGCCAGCAACGCGGCCTTTTTACGGTTCCTGGCCTTTTG
CTGGCCTTTTGCTCACATGTTCTTTCCTGCGTTATCCCCTGATTCTGTGGATAACCGTATTACCGCCTTT
GAGTGAGCTGATACCGCTCGCCGCAGCCGAACGACCGAGCGCAGCGAGTCAGTGAGCGAGGAAGCGGAAG
AGCGCCCAATACGCAAACCGCCTCTCCCCGCGCGTTGGCCGATTCATTAATGCAGCGGATCCAGACATGA
TAAGATACATTGATGAGTTTGGACAAACCACAACTAGAATGCAGTGAAAAAAATGCTTTATTTGTGAAAT
TTGTGATGCTATTGCTTTATTTGTAACCATTATAAGCTGCAATAAACAAGTTAGCTTTTTGCAAAAGCCT
AGGCCTCCAAAAAAGCCTCCTCACTACTTCTGGAATAGCTCAGAGGCCGAGGCGGCCTCGGCCTCTGCAT
AAATAAAAAAAATTAGTCAGCCATGGGGCGGAGAATGGGCGGAACTGGGCGGAGTTAGGGGCGGGATGGG
CGGAGTTAGGGGCGGGACTATGGTTGCTGACTAATTGAGATGCGGATCCGCTGGCACGACAGGTTTCCCG
ACTGGAAAGCGGGCAGTGAGCGCAACGCAATTAATGTGAGTTAGCTCACTCATTAGGCACCCCAGGCTTT
ACACTTTATGCTTCCGGCTCGTATGTTGTGTGGAATTGTGAGCGGATAACAATTTCACACAGGAAACAGC
TATGACCATGATTACGCCAAGCTTGGGCTGCAGGTCGAGGGATCTCCATAAGAGAAGAGGGACAGCTATG
ACTGGGAGTAGTCAGGAGAGGAGGAAAAATCTGGCTAGTAAAACATGTAAGGAAAATTTTAGGGATGTTA
AAGAAAAAAATAACACAAAACAAAATATAAAAAAAATCTAACCTCAAGTCAAGGCTTTTCTATGGAATAA
GGAATGGACAGCAGGGGGCTGTTTCATATACTGATGACCTCTTTATAGCCAACCTTTGTTCATGGCAGCC
AGCATATGGGCATATGTTGCCAAACTCTAAACCAAATACTCATTCTGATGTTTTAAATGATTTGCCCTCC
CATATGTCCTTCCGAGTGAGAGACACAAAAAATTCCAACACACTATTGCAATGAAAATAAATTTCCTTTA
TTAGCCAGAAGTCAGATGCTCAAGGGGCTTCATGATGTCCCCATAATTTTTGGCAGAGGGAAAAAGATCT
GCTAGCTCGAGCAGCTGAAGCTTTATTGAGGCTTAAGCAGTGGGTTCCCTAGTTAGCCAGAGAGCTCCCA
GGCTCAGATCTGGTCTAACCAGAGAGACCCAGTACAGGCAAAAAGCAGATCTTGTCTTCTTTGGGAGTGA
ATTAGCCCTTCCAGTCCCCCCTTTTCTTTTAAAAAGTGGCTAAGATCTACAGCTGCCTTGTAAGTCATTG
GTCTTAAAGGTACCGTAATCTTATCTAGAACCGGTTCATAACTCCTTTGCCTCGGCTGTTAATTGCTCCT
TGTCCGTTTCTTCCATCTCAATCTTACTTTTAGCAAGCAGCAGCTTACGGTCGAAGTCACGTTGTTTCTG
CTCACGCTCGGCCTCCAAGTCCGTAACCTGTTTTTGCAGGTCAGCAAGCTTTTGGCGCAGCTCGGTGATT
TTCTGTTCGTATTGTTGCTTCATTGAACGAAAGTGTTGGTCCCATTGTTTATTTACTTCCAATAATTCTG
AGCGCTGTTGCTCCAACATCTTGACCTTCTTCTCAGCGGCTCCTAACGCAACTACCTCGGGGACTTTGCC
GGCGGTCACTGAAGCCTGTTGCTGCCCCGCTACTGCCTTTTTACCAGTGCCCTCCATCTTCGGCGATCCG
GGGCGACCGGAAGCCCCTTCTTTGTTCCCGTTACTCATCAGCAGCTTCTTTAACTCAAGATTTTCTTCAC
GCAGGCGCTCCGCGGCTTGGTCGCGTTGTTCTAATCCTTTGTCTAATTTAGCCTTCAGTGCCTCGTTCTC
TTTGCGCAGTTGCTCACACAGTGTCTGCAGGATACTGGTGCGTTGTTCGTTCTTGTGGACCTTACTGGCC
AAGCGGTTAAATTCTAATGCCATGCGTCCTAAGTGTGTAAACAGTTGACCGTGGTCGGGTTCCTCCGCAC
AGACAGACAGAGTTGTTTCAAGGCGCTGCAGATGAAGCATAAGATTTCCATCTTCACGTGGAAGTGGCCC
CAGCGCCATCGCATTTGCGTGAGAGCTGCTCTCAGGAGAATTTTGTTCTTCCGGCGTCACTACCTCAAAC
TCTGAGCTCGTTCCAGAGGACGGTGGCTTTTGCACTGGCGCCGGTTTATCCGACGGACAAGCAGGGGCTG
TGGGGGACGCAGTGACGTTTGAATCTTTTCCAGTCAGCTCCGCAAGTGGGTCAAACGATCCCAAAGAGGG
TGAGGGGGGTGGCAACAGCTCATTGTCCTTGACTAACTCCTCAGCTTTTTGACGCAGACGCGTTGCCTCC
ATTTGGGATTCCTCAAGAAGTTCACCCAGCATCTTGATCCCCTGCATCTTTTCTTTTAAGCGTGAATTCT
CCTTTACAAGGCGCTCAAAAGCCGCGCTGGCCTCTCCACTGGGCACGGACCCCCCCGGATCATAAATACG
ATAGGGACCGCGCCCCTCCATCCGGGAAGCGGCCGCACTTCCCCCGGAGCCTCCGCTTCCGCCCTTGTAC
AGCTCGTCCATGCCGAGAGTGATCCCGGCGGCGGTCACGAACTCCAGCAGGACCATGTGATCGCGCTTCT
CGTTGGGGTCTTTGCTCAGCTTGGACTGGGTGCTCAGGTAGTGGTTGTCGGGCAGCAGCACGGGGCCGTC
GCCGATGGGGGTGTTCTGCTGGTAGTGGTCGGCGAGCTGCACGCTGCCGTCCTCGATGTTGTGGCGGATC
TTGAAGTTCACCTTGATGCCGTTCTTCTGCTTGTCGGCCATGATATAGACGTTGTGGCTGTTGTAGTTGT
ACTCCAGCTTGTGCCCCAGGATGTTGCCGTCCTCCTTGAAGTCGATGCCCTTCAGCTCGATGCGGTTCAC
CAGGGTGTCGCCCTCGAACTTCACCTCGGCGCGGGTCTTGTAGTTGCCGTCGTCCTTGAAGAAGATGGTG
CGCTCCTGGACGTAGCCTTCGGGCATGGCGGACTTGAAGAAGTCGTGCTGCTTCATGTGGTCGGGGTAGC
GGCTGAAGCACTGCACGCCGTAGGTCAGGGTGGTCACGAGGGTGGGCCAGGGCACGGGCAGCTTGCCGGT
GGTGCAGATGAACTTCAGGGTCAGCTTGCCGTAGGTGGCATCGCCCTCGCCCTCGCCGGACACGCTGAAC
TTGTGGCCGTTTACGTCGCCGTCCAGCTCGACCAGGATGGGCACCACCCCGGTGAACAGCTCCTCGCCCT
TGCTCACCATGGTGGCGACCGGTGGATCCCGGGCCCGCGGTACCGTCGACTGCAGAATTCGGTTCACTAA
ACGAGCCCGGTTCACTAAACGAGCTCTGCTTATATAGACCTCCCACCGTACACGCCTACCGCCCATTTGC
GTCAATGGGGCGGAGTTGTTACGACATTTTGGAAAGTCCCGTTGATTTTGGTGCCAAAACAAACTCCCAT
TGACGTCAATGGGGTGGAGACTTGGAAATCCCCGTGAGTCAAACCGCTATCCACGCCCATTGATGTACTG
CCAAAACCGCATCACCATGGTAATAGCGATGACTAATACGTAGATGTACTGCCAAGTAGGAAAGTCCCAT
AAGGTCATGTACTGGGCATAATGCCAGGCGGGCCATTTACCGTCATTGACGTCAATAGGGGGCGTACTTG
GCATATGATACACTTGATGTACTGCCAAGTGGGCAGTTTACCGTAAATACTCCACCCATTGACGTCAATG
GAAAGTCCCTATTGGCGTTACTATGGGAACATACGTCATTATTGACGTCAATGGGCGGGGGTCGTTGGGC
GGTCAGCCAGGCGGGCCATTTACCGTAAGTTATGTAACGCGGAACTCCATATATGGGCTATGAACTAATG
ACCCCGTAATTGATTACTATTAATAACTAGCACGCGTTCGAAGCTTGAGCTCGGTCCCCTCGGGGTTGGG
AGGTGGGTCTGAAACGATAATGGTGAATATCCCTGCCTAACTCTATTCACTATAGAAAGTACAGCAAAAA
CTATTCTTAAACCTACCAAGCCTCCTACTATCATTATGAATAATTTTATATACCACAGCCAATTTGTTAT
GTTAAACCAATTCCACAAACTTGCCCATTTATCTAATTCCAATAATTCTTGTTCATTCTTTTCTTGCTGG
TTTTGCGATTCTTCAATTAAGGAGTGTATTAAGCTTGTGTAATTGTTAATTTCTCTGTCCCACTCCATCC
AGGTCGTGTGATTCCAAATCTGTTCCAGAGATTTATTACTCCAACTAGCATTCCAAGGCACAGCAGTGGT
GCAAATGAGTTTTCCAGAGCAACCCCAAATCCCCAGGAGCTGTTGATCCTTTAGGTATCTTTCCACAGCC
AGGATTCTTGCCTGGAGCTGCTTGATGCCCCAGACTGTGAGTTGCAACAGATGCTGTTGCGCCTCAATAG
CCCTCAGCAAATTGTTCTGCTGCTGCACTATACCAGACAATAATTGTCTGGCCTGTACCGTCAGCGTCAT
TGACGCTGCGCCCATAGTGCTTCCTGCTGCTCCCAAGAACCCAAGGAACAAAGCTCCTATTCCCACTGCT
CTTTTTTCTCTCTGCACCACTCTTCTCTTTGCCTTGGTGGGTGCTACTCCTAATGGTTCAATTTTTACTA
CTTTATATTTATATAATTCACTTCTCCAATTGTCCCTCATATCTCCTCCTTATGGTGTTTTACTAAACTT
TTCCATGTTCTAATCCTCATCCTGTCTACTTGCCACACAATCATCACCTGCCATCTGTTTTCCATAATCC
CTAATGATCTTTGCTTTTCTTCTTGGCACTACTTTTATGTCACTATTATCTTGTATTACTACTGCCCCTT
CACCTTTCCAGAGGAGCTTTGCTGGTCCTTTCCAAAGTGGATTTCTGCTGTCCCTGTAATAAACCCGAAA
ATTTTGAATTTTTGTAATTTGTTTTTGTAATTCTTTAGTTTGTATGTCTGTTGCTATTATGTCTACTATT
CTTTCCCCTGCACTGTACCCCCCAATCCCCCCTTTTCTTTTAAAATTGTGGATGAATACTGCCATTTGTA
CTGCTGTCTTAAGATGTTCAGCCTGATCTCTTACCTGTCCTATAATTTTCTTTAATTCTTTATTCATAGA
TTCTACTACTCCTTGACTTTGGGGATTGTAGGGAATTTCCAGGTCTGAAGATCCTGCTGCTTGCTGTGCT
TTTTTCTTACTTTTGTTTTGCTCTTCCTCTATCTTGTCTAAAGCTTCCTTGGTGTCTTTTATCTCTATCC
TTTGATGCACACAATAGAGGGTTGCTACTGTATTATATAATGATCTAAGTTCTTCTGATCCTGTCTGAAG
GGATGGTTGTAGCTGTCCCAGTATTTGTCTACAGCCTTCTGATGTTTCTAACAGGCCAGTATTAACTGCG
AATCGTTCTAGCTCCCTGCTTGCCCATACTATATGTTTTAATTTATATTTTTTCTTTCCCCCTGGCCTTA
ACCGAATTTTTTCCCATCGCGATCTAATTCTCCCCCGCTTAATACTGACGCTCTCGCACCCATCTCTCTC
CTTCTAGCCTCCGCTAGTCAAAATTTTTGGCGTACTCACCAGTCGCCGCCCCTCGCCTCTTGCCGTGCGC
GCTTCAGCAAGCCGAGTCCTGCGTCGAGAGAGCTCCTCTGGTTTCCCTTTCGCTTTCAAGTCCCTGTTCG
GGCGCCACTGCTAGAGATTTTCCACACTGACTAAAAGGGTCTGAGGGATCTCTAGTTACCAGAGTCACAC
AACAGACGGGCACACACTACTTGAAGCACTCAAGGCAAGCTTTATTGAGGCTTAAGCAGTGGGTTCCCTA
GTTAGCCAGAGAGCTCCCAGGCTCAGATCTGGTCTAACCAGAGAGACCCAGTACAGGCAAAAAGCAGCTG
CTTATATGCAGGATCTGAGGGCTCGCCACTCCCCAGTCCCGCCCAGGCCACGCCTCCCATGGTAATAGCG
ATGACTAATACGTAGATGTACTGCCAAGTAGGAAAGTCCCATAAGGTCATGTACTGGGCATAATGCCAGG
CGGGCCATTTACCGTCATTGACGTCAATAGGGGGCGTACTTGGCATATGATACACTTGATGTACTGCCAA
GTGGGCAGTTTACCGTAAATACTCCACCCATTGACGTCAATGGAAAGTCCCTATTGGCGTTACTATGGGA
ACATACGTCATTATTGACGTCAATGGGCGGGGGTCGTTGGGCGGTCAGCCAGGCGGGCCATTTACCGTAA
GTTATGTAACGCGGAACTCCATATATGGGCTATGAACTAATGACCCCGTAATTGATTACTATTAATAACT
AGTCAATAATCAATGTCGACCCAGGTGGCACTTTTCGGGGAAATGTGCGCGGAACCCCTATTTGTTTATT
TTTCTAAATACATTCAAATATGTATCCGCTCATGAGACAATAACCCTGATAAATGCTTCAATAATATTGA
AAAAGGAAGAGTATGAGTATTCAACATTTCCGTGTCGCCCTTATTCCCTTTTTTGCGGCATTTTGCCTTC
CTGTTTTTGCTCACCCAGAAACGCTGGTGAAAGTAAAAGATGCTGAAGATCAGTTGGGTGCACGAGTGGG
TTACATCGAACTGGATCTCAACAGCGGTAAGATCCTTGAGAGTTTTCGCCCCGAAGAACGTTTTCCAATG
ATGAGCACTTTTAAAGTTCTGCTATGTGGCGCGGTATTATCCCGTATTGACGCCGGGCAAGAGCAACTCG
GTCGCCGCATACACTATTCTCAGAATGACTTGGTTGAGTACTCACCAGTCACAGAAAAGCATCTTACGGA
TGGCATGACAGTAAGAGAATTATGCAGTGCTGCCATAACCATGAGTGATAACACTGCGGCCAACTTACTT
CTGACAACGATCGGAGGACCGAAGGAGCTAACCGCTTTTTTGCACAACATGGGGGATCATGTAACTCGCC
TTGATCGTTGGGAACCGGAGCTGAATGAAGCCATACCAAACGACGAGCGTGACACCACGATGCCTGTAGC
AATGGCAACAACGTTGCGCAAACTATTAACTGGCGAACTACTTACTCTAGCTTCCCGGCAACAATTAATA
GACTGGATGGAGGCGGATAAAGTTGCAGGACCACTTCTGCGCTCGGCCCTTCCGGCTGGCTGGTTTATTG
CTGATAAATCTGGAGCCGGTGAGCGTGGGTCTCGCGGTATCATTGCAGCACTGGGGCCAGATGGTAAGCC
CTCCCGTATCGTAGTTATCTACACGACGGGGAGTCAGGCAACTATGGATGAACGAAATAGACAGATCGCT
GAGATAGGTGCCTCACTGATTAAGCATTGGTAACTGTCAGACCAAGTTTACTCATATATACTTTAGATTG
ATTTAAAACTTCATTTTTAATTTAAAAGGATCTAGGTGAAGATCCTTTTTGATAATCTCATGACCAAAAT
CCCTTAACGTGAGTTTTCGTTCCACTGAGCGTCAGACCCCGTAGAAAAGATCAAAGGATCTTC
Features (pLannotate 1.2.2; 29 found; start..end, strand, type, name):
      1..589     +  rep_origin     ori: high-copy-number ColE1/pMB1/pBR322/pUC origin of replication
    772..826     +  CDS            lacI (fragment): lac repressor; lacI; The lac repressor binds to the lac operator to inhibit transcription in E. coli. This inhibition can be relieved by adding lactose or isopropyl-β-D-thiogalactopyranoside (IPTG).
    828..962     -  polyA_signal   SV40 poly(A) signal: SV40 polyadenylation signal
    982..1117    -  rep_origin     SV40 ori: SV40 origin of replication
   1141..1163    -  promoter       SV40 promoter (fragment): SV40 enhancer and early promoter
   1170..1209    +  CDS            lacI (fragment): lac repressor; lacI; The lac repressor binds to the lac operator to inhibit transcription in E. coli. This inhibition can be relieved by adding lactose or isopropyl-β-D-thiogalactopyranoside (IPTG).
   1222..1243    +  protein_bind   CAP binding site: CAP binding activates transcription in the presence of cAMP. E. coli catabolite activator protein
   1258..1288    +  promoter       lac promoter: promoter for the E. coli lac operon
   1296..1312    +  protein_bind   lac operator: The lac repressor binds to the lac operator to inhibit transcription in E. coli. This inhibition can be relieved by adding lactose or isopropyl-β-D-thiogalactopyranoside (IPTG). lac repressor encoded by lacI
   1697..1752    -  polyA_signal   β-globin poly(A) signal: rabbit β-globin polyadenylation signal (Gil and Proudfoot, 1987)
   1838..1973    -  LTR            3' LTR (ΔU3) (fragment): self-inactivating 3' long terminal repeat (LTR) from HIV-1
   1975..2043    -  CDS            nef (fragment): NEF_HV1Z2 - Experimental evidence at protein level: Swiss-Prot protein existence level 1. Extracellular Nef protein targets CD4(+) T-lymphocytes for apoptosis by interacting with CXCR4 surface receptors. From Human immunodeficiency virus type 1 group M subtype D (isolate Z2/CDC-Z34) (HIV-1).
   2069..3241    -  CDS            TNIP1 (fragment): TNIP1_HUMAN - Also known as KIAA0113, NAF1. Experimental evidence at protein level: Swiss-Prot protein existence level 1. Inhibits NF-kappa-B activation and TNF-induced NF-kappa-B- dependent gene expression by regulating A20/TNFAIP3-mediated deubiquitination of IKBKG; proposed to link A20/TNFAIP3 to ubiquitinated IKBKG. Involved in regulation of EGF-induced ERK1/ERK2 signaling pathway; blocks MAPK3/MAPK1 nuclear translocation and MAPK1- dependent transcription. Increases cell surface CD4(T4) antigen expression. Involved in the anti-inflammatory response of macrophages and positively regulates
   3284..4000    -  CDS            mEGFP: mEGFP is a basic (constitutively fluorescent) green fluorescent protein published in 2002, derived from Aequorea victoria. It has moderate acid sensitivity.
   4014..4051    -  misc_feature   MCS (fragment): multiple cloning site
   4050..4066    -  promoter       tight TRE promoter (fragment): Tet-responsive promoter PTight, consisting of seven tet operator sequences followed by the minimal CMV promoter
   4082..4285    -  promoter       CMV promoter: human cytomegalovirus (CMV) immediate early promoter
   4286..4589    -  enhancer       CMV enhancer: human cytomegalovirus immediate early enhancer
   4657..4673    -  misc_feature   MCS (fragment): multiple cloning site
   4673..4698    -  CDS            Rev (fragment): human immunodeficiency virus 1 (HIV-1) Rev protein; rev; enhances nuclear export of unspliced and incompletely spliced viral mRNAs
   5075..5308    -  misc_feature   RRE: The Rev response element (RRE) of HIV-1 allows for Rev-dependent mRNA export from the nucleus to the cytoplasm.
   5442..5525    -  CDS            vif (fragment): VIF_HV1BR - Experimental evidence at protein level: Swiss-Prot protein existence level 1. Counteracts the innate antiviral activity of host APOBEC3F and APOBEC3G. Forms a complex with host APOBEC3F and APOBEC3G thus preventing the entry of these lethally hypermutating enzymes into progeny virions. Recruits an active E3 ubiquitin ligase complex composed of elongin BC, CUL5, and RBX2 to induce polyubiquitination of APOBEC3G and APOBEC3F. In turn, they are directed to the 26S proteasome for degradation. Vif interaction with APOBEC3G also blocks its cytidine deaminase activity in a proteasome-inde
   5668..5785    -  misc_feature   cPPT/CTS: central polypurine tract and central termination sequence of HIV-1
   5934..6293    -  CDS            HIV-1 gag (fragment): gag protein from human immunodeficiency virus 1; gag
   6277..6402    -  misc_feature   HIV-1 Ψ: packaging signal of human immunodeficiency virus type 1
   6449..6706    -  LTR            5' LTR (truncated): truncated 5' long terminal repeat (LTR) from HIV-1
   6708..7087    -  enhancer       CMV enhancer: human cytomegalovirus immediate early enhancer
   7118..7222    +  promoter       AmpR promoter: bla
   7223..8083    +  CDS            AmpR: β-lactamase; bla; confers resistance to ampicillin, carbenicillin, and related antibiotics
