[The description below was written by a language model from this plasmid's Addgene catalogue record and pLannotate feature annotations shown in this document.]
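Description:
CL20_mEGFP_Vidr_017 is a mammalian expression plasmid of about 8.3 kb built on the CL20 backbone. The catalogue lists it simply as a mammalian expression vector, but the feature table shows it to be an HIV-1-derived, self-inactivating lentiviral transfer vector. It is maintained in E. coli through a high-copy ColE1/pUC-type origin and selected with ampicillin via the β-lactamase gene. The recombination-reducing growth strain recorded is consistent with a plasmid carrying repeated LTR sequences. The viral portion begins with a CMV enhancer placed upstream of a truncated 5' LTR, an arrangement that typically drives Tat-independent transcription of the vector genome in packaging cells. This is followed by the Ψ packaging signal with a partial gag fragment, the cPPT/CTS, and the Rev response element for Rev-dependent nuclear export. The cassette ends in a ΔU3 3' LTR followed by a rabbit β-globin polyadenylation signal. An SV40 origin and poly(A) signal, along with lac promoter/operator remnants, sit in the plasmid backbone.

The payload is an internal CMV enhancer/promoter driving monomeric EGFP fused to the N-terminus of Vidr_017, an unmutated intrinsically disordered region taken from human TNIP1. The depositor comment gives the segment as residues 1–391, which agrees with the length of the annotated TNIP1 fragment. No mammalian selection marker is annotated, so expressing cells would be identified by mEGFP fluorescence. The stated purpose is to express the fluorescently tagged IDR in mammalian cells. The associated publication concerns proteome-wide analysis of protein condensate formation and its links to RNA biology, which suggests use in imaging whether this region forms condensates. The record does not state whether delivery is by transfection or by packaged lentivirus.
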