Addgene plasmid #244784: CL20_mEGFP_Vidr_017
Purpose: Express mEGFP-tagged intrinsically disordered protein (IDR), Vidr_017, derived from human protein TNIP1
Depositing lab: Richard Kriwacki. Depositing organization: St. Jude Children's Research Hospital. Publication: Proteome-wide computational analyses reveal links between protein condensate formation and RNA biology. Maiti S, Tripathi S, Baggett DW, Phillips AH, Park CG, Wang J, Wahiduzzaman, Freyaldenhoven WT, Kinger S, Pioso BJ, Bollinger JC, Somjee R, Lang B, Babu MM, Kriwacki RW. Sci Adv. 2025 Dec 5;11(49):eady1420. doi: 10.1126/sciadv.ady1420. Epub 2025 Dec 3. PubMed 41337585.
Backbone
  Vector backbone: CL20
  Vector type: Mammalian Expression
Growth in bacteria
  Bacterial resistance: Ampicillin, 100 μg/mL
  Growth temperature: 37°C
  Growth strain: NEB Stable
  Copy number: High Copy
Gene/Insert
  Gene/Insert name: Vidr_017
  Species: H. sapiens (human)
  Mutation: Unmutated
  Tag / fusion protein: monomeric EGFP (N terminal on insert)
  Cloning method: Restriction Enzyme; 5′ cloning site Unknown (unknown if destroyed)
Terms and licenses: Academic/Nonprofit Terms; Industry Terms: Not Available to Industry
Depositor comments: TNIP1_1_391
How to cite: CL20_mEGFP_Vidr_017 was a gift from Richard Kriwacki (Addgene plasmid # 244784 ; http://n2t.net/addgene:244784 ; RRID:Addgene_244784)
